>Addgene plasmid #87259 | pTUB1:YFP-mAID-3HA, DHFR-TS:HXGPRT | addgene full sequence | sequence record 176555 | Addgene NGS Result
AAGCTTATAACTTCGTATAGCATACATTATACGAAGTTATCAGCACGAAACCTTGCATTCAAACCCGCCC
GCGGAAGATCCGATCTTGCTGCTGTTCGCAGTCCCAGTAGCGTCCTGTCGGCCGCGCCGTCTCTGTTGGT
GGGCAGCCGCTACACCTGTTATCTGACTGCCGTGCGCGAAAATGACGCCATTTTTGGGAAAATCGGGGAA
CTTCATTCTTTAAAAGTATGCGGAGGTTTCCTTTTTCTTCTGTTCGTTTCTTTTTCTCGGGTTTGATAAC
CGTGTTCGATGTAAGCACTTTCCGTCTCTCCTCCGTGCTTTGTTCGACATCGAGACCAGGTGTGCAGATC
CTTCGCTTGTCGATCCGGAGACGCGTGTCTCGTAGAACCTTTTCATTTTACCACACGGCAGTGCGGAGCA
CTGCTCTGAGTGCAGCAGGGACGGGTGAAGTTTCGCTTTAGTAGTGCGTTTCTGCTCTACGGGGCGTTGT
CAGATCCAGCAAA
[690 nt withheld, positions 504-1193]
TAAACCCTGCATAGCCCACAGAAGCTGCCCGTCTCTCGTTTTCCTCTCTTTTCGGAGGGATCAGGGAGAG
TGCCTCGGATCGGAGAGAGCTGACGAGGGGGTGCCAGAGACCCCTGTGTCCTTTATCGAAGAAAAGGGAT
GACTCTTCATGTGGCATTTCACACAGTCTCACCTCGCCTTGTTTTCTTTTTGTCAATCAGAACGAAAGCG
AGTTGCGGGTGACGCAGATGTGCGTGTATCCACTCGTGAATGCGTTATCGTTCTGTATGCCGCTAGAGTG
CTGGACTGTTGCTGTCTGCCCACGACAGCAGACAACTTTCCTTCTATGCACTTGCAGGATGGTGCAGCGC
AAACGACGGAGAGAAAGGAGCACCCTCTCAGTTTCCCTACGATGTGCTGTCAGTTTCGACTCTTCACCGC
GAACGATTGGCGATACGTCTCTGTTGACTTGTTAGGCTCCGACCACGAAGCTCCCTTAACTAGATAAGCC
GCGACACCTAAGTGTACACCATTTGCAGATCGATAATCTGCGACCGCTGAATCCGTCCAGATCAGTAAAA
CCGCACCACCTAAGTGTAAACCTTGTTTAGGTCGATAAAATGCTACCAACCCCCACCCACAATCGAGCCT
TGAGCGTTTCTGCGCACGCGTTGGCCTACGTGACTTGCTGATGCCTGCCTCTGGCCATTCATGCCAGTCA
GTGCGCATAAAAATGTGGACACAGTCGGTTGACAAGTGTTCTGGCAGGCTACAGTGACACCGCGGTGGAG
GGGGATCATTGAAATAACTTCGTATAGCATACATTATACGAAGTTATCTGCAGTCTAGAGCGGCCGCCAC
CGCGGTGGAGCTCCAATTCGCCCTATAGTGAGTCGTATTACAATTCACTGGCCGTCGTTTTACAACGTCG
TGACTGGGAAAACCCTGGCGTTACCCAACTTAATCGCCTTGCAGCACATCCCCCTTTCGCCAGCTGGCGT
AATAGCGAAGAGGCCCGCACCGATCGCCCTTCCCAACAGTTGCGCAGCCTGAATGGCGAATGGG
[124 nt withheld, positions 2238-2361]
C
[91 nt withheld, positions 2363-2453]
A
[49 nt withheld, positions 2455-2503]
CCTTTGACGTTGGAGTCCACGTTCTTT
[37 nt withheld, positions 2531-2567]
ACCCTATCTCGGTCTATTCTTTTGATTTATAAGGGATTTTGCCGATTTCGGCCTATTGGTTAAAAAATGA
GCTGATTTAACAAAAATTTAACGCGAATTTTAACAAAATATTAACGCTTACAATTTAGGTGGCACTTTTC
GGGGAAATGTGCGCGGAACCCCTATTTGTTTATTTTTCTAAATACATTCAAATATGTATCCGCTCATGAG
ACAATAACCCTGATAAATGCTTCAATAATATTGAAAAAGGAAGAGTATGAGTATTCAACATTTCCGTGTC
GCCCTTATTCCCTTTTTTGCGGCATTTTGCCTTCCTGTTTTTGCTCACCCAGAAACGCTGGTGAAAGTAA
AAGATGCTGAAGATCAGTTGGGTGCACGAGTGGGTTACATCGAACTGGATCTCAACAGCGGTAAGATCCT
TGAGAGTTTTCGCCCCGAAGAACGTTTTCCAATGATGAGCACTTTTAAAGTTCTGCTATGTGGCGCGGTA
TTATCCCGTATTGACGCCGGGCAAGAGCAACTCGGTCGCCGCATACACTATTCTCAGAATGACTTGGTTG
AGTACTCACCAGTCACAGAAAAGCATCTTACGGATGGCATGACAGTAAGAGAATTATGCAGTGCTGCCAT
AACCATGAGTGATAACACTGCGGCCAACTTACTTCTGACAACGATCGGAGGACCGAAGGAGCTAACCGCT
TTTTTGCACAACATGGGGGATCATGTAACTCGCCTTGATCGTTGGGAACCGGAGCTGAATGAAGCCATAC
CAAACGACGAGCGTGACACCACGATGCCTGTAGCAATGGCAACAACGTTGCGCAAACTATTAACTGGCGA
ACTACTTACTCTAGCTTCCCGGCAACAATTAATAGACTGGATGGAGGCGGATAAAGTTGCAGGACCACTT
CTGCGCTCGGCCCTTCCGGCTGGCTGGTTTATTGCTGATAAATCTGGAGCCGGTGAGCGTGGGTCTCGCG
GTATCATTGCAGCACTGGGGCCAGATGGTAAGCCCTCCCGTATCGTAGTTATCTACACGACGGGGAGTCA
GGCAACTATGGATGAACGAAATAGACAGATCGCTGAGATAGGTGCCTCACTGATTAAGCATTGGTAACTG
TCAGACCAAGTTTACTCATATATACTTTAGATTGATTTAAAACTTCATTTTTAATTTAAAAGGATCTAGG
TGAAGATCCTTTTTGATAATCTCATGACCAAAATCCCTTAACGTGAGTTTTCGTTCCACTGAGCGTCAGA
CCCCGTAGAAAAGATCAAAGGATCTTCTTGAGATCCTTTTTTTCTGCGCGTAATCTGCTGCTTGCAAACA
AAAAAACCACCGCTACCAGCGGTGGTTTGTTTGCCGGATCAAGAGCTACCAACTCTTTTTCCGAAGGTAA
CTGGCTTCAGCAGAGCGCAGATACCAAATACTGTTCTTCTAGTGTAGCCGTAGTTAGGCCACCACTTCAA
GAACTCTGTAGCACCGCCTACATACCTCGCTCTGCTAATCCTGTTACCAGTGGCTGCTGCCAGTGGCGAT
AAGTCGTGTCTTACCGGGTTGGACTCAAGACGATAGTTACCGGATAAGGCGCAGCGGTCGGGCTGAACGG
GGGGTTCGTGCACACAGCCCAGCTTGGAGCGAACGACCTACACCGAACTGAGATACCTACAGCGTGAGCT
ATGAGAAAGCGCCACGCTTCCCGAAGGGAGAAAGGCGGACAGGTATCCGGTAAGCGGCAGGGTCGGAACA
GGAGAGCGCACGAGGGAGCTTCCAGGGGGAAACGCCTGGTATCTTTATAGTCCTGTCGGGTTTCGCCACC
TCTGACTTGAGCGTCGATTTTTGTGATGCTCGTCAGGGGGGCGGAGCCTATGGAAAAACGCCAGCAACGC
GGCCTTTTTACGGTTCCTGGCCTTTTGCTGGCCTTTTGCTCACATGTTCTTTCCTGCGTTATCCCCTGAT
TCTGTGGATAACCGTATTACCGCCTTTGAGTGAGCTGATACCGCTCGCCGCAGCCGAACGACCGAGCGCA
GCGAGTCAGTGAGCGAGGAAGCGGAAGAGCGCCCAATACGCAAACCGCCTCTCCCCGCGCGTTGGCCGAT
TCATTAATGCAGCTGGCACGACAGGTTTCCCGACTGGAAAGCGGGCAGTGAGCGCAACGCAATTAATGTG
AGTTAGCTCACTCATTAGGCACCCCAGGCTTTACACTTTATGCTTCCGGCTCGTATGTTGTGTGGAATTG
TGAGCGGATAACAATTTCACACAGGAAACAGCTATGACCATGATTACGCCAAGCTCGAAATTAACCCTCA
CTAAAGGGAACAAAAGCTGGTACCAAGGCGTAACTCAGGACGGCTTGCGCTCATCGCAGAACAGGGGTGG
TGCCTGCATTGGGTGCGGTTGGTGATCCTGGTTGGACCGGTGGAGATGCGCGCGCACGAAGGGGATGTGT
CAGAAACATTTTGTTTGTTCTCTGTGAACTTTTAGATGTGTTAAAGGCGGCGAATATTAGCAGAGAGTCC
TCCTTGTTGGATTCTCTCTTGAATTTCGCCCTTTCCTTCTCTTTGCGAGTCTCGTAGAGAACAAGCACTC
GTTCGCCGTCCCTGACGACGCAACCCGCGCAGAAGACATCCACCAAACGGTGTTACACAATCACCTTGTG
TGAAGTTCTTGCGGAAAACTACTCGTTGGCATTTTTTCTTGAATTCCCTTTTAGATCTAAAATGGTGAGC
AAGGGCGAGGAGCTGTTCACCGGGGTGGTGCCCATCCTGGTCGAGCTGGACGGCGACGTAAACGGCCACA
AGTTCAGCGTGTCCGGCGAGGGCGAGGGCGATGCCACCTACGGCAAGCTGACCCTGAAGTTCATCTGCAC
CACCGGCAAGCTGCCCGTGCCCTGGCCCACCCTCGTGACCACCTTCGGCTACGGCCTGCAGTGCTTCGCC
CGCTACCCCGACCACATGAAGCAGCACGACTTCTTCAAGTCCGCCATGCCCGAAGGCTACGTCCAGGAGC
GCACCATCTTCTTCAAGGACGACGGCAACTACAAGACCCGCGCCGAGGTGAAGTTCGAGGGCGACACCCT
GGCGAACCGCATCGAGCTGAAGGGCATCGACTTCAAGGAGGACGGCAACGTCCTGGGGCACAAGCTGGAG
TACAACTACAACAGCCACAACGTCTATATCATGGCCGACAAGCAGAAGAACGGCATCAAGGTGAACTTCA
AGATCCGCCACAACATCGAGGACGGCAGCGTGCAGCTCGCCGACCACTACCAGCAGAACACCCCCATCGG
CGACGGCCCCGTGCTGCTGCCCGACAACCACTACCTGAGCTACCAGTCCGCCCTGAGCAAAGACCCCAAC
GAGAAGCGCGATCACATGGTCCTGCTGGAGTTCGTGACCGCCGCCGGGATCACTCTCGGCATGGACGAGC
TGTACAAGCCTAGGATGGTGAGCGCTAGCAAGGGCTCGGGCTCGACCCAGCTGGAGAAGAGCGCGTGTCC
TAAAGATCCCGCTAAGCCGCCTGCCAAGGCCCAGGTGGTTGGCTGGCCCCCGGTTAGGAGTTACCGCAAG
AACGTGATGGTCTCTTGCCAGAAGTCTAGTGGTGGCCCTGAGGCGGCGGCATTCGTTAAAGTCTCCATGG
ACGGAGCGCCGTACCTGCGAAAGATTGATTTGCGAATGTATAAAAGTGGCGGCGGCGGCTCTTACCCGTA
CGACGTCCCGGACTACGCTGGCTATCCCTATGATGTGCCCGATTATGCGTATCCTTACGATGTTCCAGAT
TATGCCTAACCCGGGCATATGTAGAAAAGTTGTAACGTTAGTAAACGTAACACACGGGTATAATAGCCAT
TTAATGGCGCCGTATATTTTTCACTCCCCCTCTCCGATAGGAGGAAGAAAGACGATCCGTCTGCGAATGT
ATATTACATCGACCGGCCATAGTACGAGAAGTGGTGCCGGTATTGTTCTGTCCGGGGGGTGTACCATCCT
ATTTTTTGTATATGTCGTTCTTGTCGGGGAGCAACAGCCCATCTTCCGGCTATTGTCTCGTATCAGTTGT
GAAACAGACTGCGTTTTGCCGAAAATGAGTCCTATGTCCGATGGCTATTTGTACCGCTTCGTACCATTTC
GCTTGTCAGCTGTAATCAACCGAATTCATTTGGCGAGACATGATTCCGATTAAATTCTTTACTGCGCGTG
CTCGGATCCACTAGTTCTACTCGAGGTCGACGGTATCGAT
Features (pLannotate 1.2.2; 19 found; start..end, strand, type, name):
      7..40      +  protein_bind   loxP: Cre-mediated recombination occurs in the 8-bp core sequence (GCATACAT). Cre recombinase
    504..1193    +  CDS            HPRT (sequence withheld): HGXR_TOXGO - Experimental evidence at protein level: Swiss-Prot protein existence level 1. Catalyzes the transfer of a ribosyl phosphate group from 5- phosphoribose 1-diphosphate to the N(9) of hypoxanthine, guanine or xanthine, leading to IMP, GMP and XMP, respectively. Plays a central role in the generation of purine nucleotides through the purine salvage pathway. From Toxoplasma gondii.
   1977..2010    +  protein_bind   loxP: Cre-mediated recombination occurs in the 8-bp core sequence (GCATACAT). Cre recombinase
   2017..2046    -  misc_feature   MCS (fragment): pBluescript multiple cloning site
   2055..2073    -  promoter       T7 promoter: promoter for bacteriophage T7 RNA polymerase
   2076..2233    +  CDS            lacZα (fragment): LacZα fragment of β-galactosidase; lacZ fragment
   2238..2666    +  rep_origin     f1 ori (sequence partly withheld): f1 bacteriophage origin of replication; arrow indicates direction of (+) strand synthesis
   2719..2823    +  promoter       AmpR promoter: bla
   2824..3684    +  CDS            AmpR: β-lactamase; bla; confers resistance to ampicillin, carbenicillin, and related antibiotics
   3855..4443    +  rep_origin     ori: high-copy-number ColE1/pMB1/pBR322/pUC origin of replication
   4626..4718    +  CDS            lacI (fragment): lac repressor; lacI; The lac repressor binds to the lac operator to inhibit transcription in E. coli. This inhibition can be relieved by adding lactose or isopropyl-β-D-thiogalactopyranoside (IPTG).
   4731..4752    +  protein_bind   CAP binding site: CAP binding activates transcription in the presence of cAMP. E. coli catabolite activator protein
   4767..4797    +  promoter       lac promoter: promoter for the E. coli lac operon
   4805..4821    +  protein_bind   lac operator: The lac repressor binds to the lac operator to inhibit transcription in E. coli. This inhibition can be relieved by adding lactose or isopropyl-β-D-thiogalactopyranoside (IPTG). lac repressor encoded by lacI
   4866..4884    +  promoter       T3 promoter: promoter for bacteriophage T3 RNA polymerase
   5289..6005    +  CDS            Citrine: enhanced variant of YFP (Heikal et al., 2001) mammalian codon-optimized
   6051..6254    +  CDS            IAA17 (fragment): IAA17_ARATH - Also known as AXR3. Experimental evidence at protein level: Swiss-Prot protein existence level 1. Aux/IAA proteins are short-lived transcriptional factors that function as repressors of early auxin response genes at low auxin concentrations. Repression is thought to result from the interaction with auxin response factors (ARFs), proteins that bind to the auxin- responsive promoter element (AuxRE). Formation of heterodimers with ARF proteins may alter their ability to modulate early auxin response genes expression. From Arabidopsis thaliana (Mouse-ear cress).
   6333..6349    +  CDS            3xHA (fragment): three tandem HA epitope tags
   6787..6       -  misc_feature   MCS (fragment) (across the origin): pBluescript multiple cloning site
