[The description below was written by a language model from this plasmid's Addgene catalogue record and pLannotate feature annotations shown in this document.]
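Description:
pTUB1:YFP-mAID-3HA, DHFR-TS:HXGPRT is a Toxoplasma gondii expression plasmid built on the pBluescript SK(+) backbone. In E. coli it is maintained at high copy from the ColE1/pUC-type origin and selected with ampicillin through the β-lactamase gene. The backbone also retains the f1 origin, the lac promoter/operator region with a lacZα fragment, and the flanking T3 and T7 promoters.

The main payload is a synthetic fusion, described as codon-optimized for T. gondii, of a yellow fluorescent protein (annotated as the Citrine variant), a mini auxin-inducible degron (mAID) and a triple HA epitope tag, expressed from a 378 bp minimal TgTUB1 promoter. The mAID segment is a fragment of the Arabidopsis thaliana auxin-responsive protein IAA17. In auxin-inducible degron systems such a tag makes the fused protein subject to rapid auxin-triggered degradation in cells that express a compatible TIR1 auxin receptor. Here YFP gives a fluorescent readout and HA allows antibody detection. A second cassette carries T. gondii HXGPRT, a purine salvage enzyme, under a 463 bp TgDHFR-TS promoter as the parasite selectable marker. The feature table shows this cassette flanked by two same-orientation loxP sites, which would in principle allow Cre-mediated removal of the marker.

The record supports use as a YFP-mAID-3HA expression construct, for example as a reporter of auxin-dependent degradation, in work on conditional protein depletion in Toxoplasma; the record does not state further uses. The catalogue gives a total size of 9,655 bp, whereas the annotated full sequence is 6,807 nt, a discrepancy the record does not explain.
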