Addgene plasmid #87259: pTUB1:YFP-mAID-3HA, DHFR-TS:HXGPRT
Purpose: YFP-mAID-3HA fusion driven by a minimal TUB1 promoter with an HXGdrug selectable marker. The mAID CDS is from Arabidopsis thaliana auxin-responsive protein IAA17E66-S133
Depositing lab: David Sibley. Depositing organization: Washington University in Saint Louis. Publication: Plasma Membrane Association by N-Acylation Governs PKG Function in Toxoplasma gondii. Brown KM, Long S, Sibley LD. MBio. 2017 May 2;8(3). pii: e00375-17. doi: 10.1128/mBio.00375-17. PubMed 28465425.
Backbone
  Vector backbone: pBluescript SK(+)
  Backbone manufacturer: Stratagene
  Backbone size w/o insert (bp): 2925
  Total vector size (bp): 9655
  Vector type: Toxoplasma expression
  Selectable markers: HXGPRT
Growth in bacteria
  Bacterial resistance: Ampicillin, 100 μg/mL
  Growth temperature: 37°C
  Growth strain: DH5alpha
  Copy number: High Copy
Gene/Insert 1
  Gene/Insert name: YFP-mAID-3HA
  Species: Synthetic
  Insert size (bp): 1068
  Mutation: Codon optimized for Toxoplasma gondii expression
  GenBank ID: 4335696
  Promoter: TgTUB1 378 bp
  Tag / fusion protein: mAID (C terminal on insert); 3HA (C terminal on insert)
  Cloning method: Gibson Cloning
  Sequencing primers: 5′ M13 Rev caggaaacagctatgac; 3′ ggcattatacccgtgtgttacg
Gene/Insert 2
  Gene/Insert name: HXGPRT
  Species: T. gondii
  Insert size (bp): 693
  Promoter: TgDHFR-TS 463 bp
  Cloning method: Unknown
  Sequencing primers: 5′ gagacgcgtgtctcgtagaa; 3′ aaacgagagacgggcagctt
Terms and licenses: Academic/Nonprofit Terms; Industry Terms: Not Available to Industry
How to cite: pTUB1:YFP-mAID-3HA, DHFR-TS:HXGPRT was a gift from David Sibley (Addgene plasmid # 87259 ; http://n2t.net/addgene:87259 ; RRID:Addgene_87259)
